Addgene plasmid #231400: pAAV-u6-gRNA(deltaD1)-hSyn-mCherry
Purpose: Knockdown of DRD1 across rodent species
Depositing lab: Arjen Boender & Larry Young. Depositing organization: Emory University. Publication: Comparative gene editing reduces dopamine receptor levels across rodent species. Karkare SC, Aspesi D, Garner KM, Schut EHS, Albers HE, Meye FJ, Murugan M, Boender AJ. bioRxiv [Preprint]. 2025 Oct 21:2025.10.21.683401. doi: 10.1101/2025.10.21.683401. PubMed 41278950.
Backbone
  Vector backbone: pAAV
  Vector type: Mammalian Expression, AAV, CRISPR
Growth in bacteria
  Bacterial resistance: Ampicillin, 100 μg/mL
  Growth temperature: 37°C
  Growth strain: NEB Stable
  Copy number: Unknown
Gene/Insert
  Gene/Insert name: sgRNA(DRD1.2)
  gRNA/shRNA sequence: ctgggcaatcctgtagatac
  Species: rodents
  Insert size (bp): 20
  Promoter: u6
  Cloning method: Restriction Enzyme; 5′ cloning site Lgu1 (destroyed during cloning); 3′ cloning site Lgu1 (destroyed during cloning)
  Sequencing primers: 5′ GAGGGCCTATTTCCCATGATTC
Terms and licenses: Academic/Nonprofit Terms; Industry Terms: Not Available to Industry
Depositor comments: Inserted gRNA targeting DRD1 ctgggcaatcctgtagatac into Plasmid #87916. Please visit https://doi.org/10.1101/2025.10.21.683401 for bioRxiv preprint.
How to cite: pAAV-u6-gRNA(deltaD1)-hSyn-mCherry was a gift from Arjen Boender & Larry Young (Addgene plasmid # 231400 ; http://n2t.net/addgene:231400 ; RRID:Addgene_231400)
