[The description below was written by a language model from this plasmid's Addgene catalogue record and pLannotate feature annotations shown in this document.]
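Description:
pAAV-u6-gRNA(deltaD1)-hSyn-mCherry is an AAV transfer plasmid for CRISPR/Cas9-based disruption of the dopamine D1 receptor gene (DRD1) in rodent brain. It is built on a pAAV backbone and is maintained in bacteria through a high-copy ColE1/pUC-type origin with ampicillin selection (AmpR/β-lactamase). An f1 phage origin is also present. The payload is flanked by AAV2 inverted terminal repeats, which allow it to be packaged into recombinant AAV particles. One ITR is annotated in full, while the other appears only as short fragments in the sequencing-derived feature table, a common outcome for these repeat-rich, hard-to-sequence structures.

Between the ITRs lie two independent expression units. A human U6 RNA polymerase III promoter drives a single guide RNA made of a 20-nt spacer against DRD1 (listed as sgRNA DRD1.2) fused to the Streptococcus pyogenes Cas9 scaffold. The spacer was cloned into a pre-existing guide-acceptor AAV plasmid through LguI sites that were destroyed in the process. Downstream, the neuron-specific human synapsin I promoter drives mCherry, terminated by the human growth hormone polyadenylation signal. A short segment matching the nuclear-envelope protein SYNE3 follows the mCherry coding region. This may represent a nuclear-envelope targeting tag on the reporter, although the record does not say so.

The plasmid carries no Cas9, so the nuclease must be supplied separately, for example from a second vector or a Cas9-expressing animal. The stated purpose is to reduce DRD1 levels across multiple rodent species, which implies a guide directed at a conserved target site, and the red reporter marks transduced neurons.
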