Features (pLannotate 1.2.2; 19 found; start..end, strand, type, name):
      1..241     +  promoter       U6 promoter: RNA polymerase III promoter for human U6 snRNA
    271..346     +  misc_RNA       gRNA scaffold: guide RNA scaffold for the Streptococcus pyogenes CRISPR/Cas9 system
    380..827     +  promoter       hSyn promoter: human synapsin I promoter; confers neuron-specific expression (Kügler et al., 2003)
    841..858     +  misc_feature   MCS (fragment): pUC18/19 multiple cloning site
    859..1569    +  CDS            mCherry: monomeric derivative of DsRed fluorescent protein (Shaner et al., 2004) mammalian codon-optimized
   1570..1588    +  misc_feature   MCS (fragment): multiple cloning site
   1657..1833    +  CDS            SYNE3 (fragment): SYNE3_HUMAN - Also known as C14orf139 From Homo sapiens (Human).
   1835..1864    +  misc_feature   MCS (fragment): pBluescript multiple cloning site
   1886..2362    +  polyA_signal   hGH poly(A) signal: human growth hormone polyadenylation signal
   2402..2542    +  repeat_region  AAV2 ITR: inverted terminal repeat of adeno-associated virus serotype 2 inverted
   2547..2598    -  misc_feature   bom (fragment): basis of mobility region from pBR322
   2617..3072    +  rep_origin     f1 ori (sequence partly withheld): f1 bacteriophage origin of replication; arrow indicates direction of (+) strand synthesis
   3073..3122    -  misc_feature   bom (fragment): basis of mobility region from pBR322
   3224..3259    -  CDS            rop (fragment): Rop protein, which maintains plasmids at low copy number; rop
   3354..3458    +  promoter       AmpR promoter: bla
   3459..4319    +  CDS            AmpR: β-lactamase; bla; confers resistance to ampicillin, carbenicillin, and related antibiotics
   4490..5078    +  rep_origin     ori: high-copy-number ColE1/pMB1/pBR322/pUC origin of replication
   5151..5178    +  repeat_region  AAV2 ITR (fragment): inverted terminal repeat of adeno-associated virus serotype 2 inverted
   5207..5234    +  repeat_region  AAV2 ITR (fragment): inverted terminal repeat of adeno-associated virus serotype 2 inverted
>Addgene plasmid #231400 | pAAV-u6-gRNA(deltaD1)-hSyn-mCherry | addgene full sequence | sequence record 457976 | Addgene NGS Result
GAGGGCCTATTTCCCATGATTCCTTCATATTTGCATATACGATACAAGGCTGTTAGAGAGATAATTGGAA
TTAATTTGACTGTAAACACAAAGATATTAGTACAAAATACGTGACGTAGAAAGTAATAATTTCTTGGGTA
GTTTGCAGTTTTAAAATTATGTTTTAAAATGGACTATCATATGCTTACCGTAACTTGAAAGTATTTCGAT
TTCTTGGCTTTATATATCTTGTGGAAAGGACGAAACACCGCTGGGCAATCCTGTAGATACGTTTTAGAGC
TAGAAATAGCAAGTTAAAATAAGGCTAGTCCGTTATCAACTTGAAAAAGTGGCACCGAGTCGGTGCTTTT
TTTCTAGACTGCAGAGGGCCCTGCGTATGAGTGCAAGTGGGTTTTAGGACCAGGATGAGGCGGGGTGGGG
GTGCCTACCTGACGACCGACCCCGACCCACTGGACAAGCACCCAACCCCCATTCCCCAAATTGCGCATCC
CCTATCAGAGAGGGGGAGGGGAAACAGGATGCGGCGAGGCGCGTGCGCACTGCCAGCTTCAGCACCGCGG
ACAGTGCCTTCGCCCCCGCCTGGCGGCGCGCGCCACCGCCGCCTCAGCACTGAAGGCGCGCTGACGTCAC
TCGCCGGTCCCCCGCAAACTCCCCTTCCCGGCCACCTTGGTCGCGTCCGCGCCGCCGCCGGCCCAGCCGG
ACCGCACCACGCGAGGCGCGAGATAGGGGGGCACGGGCGCGACCATCTGCGCTGCGGCGCCGGCGACTCA
GCGCTGCCTCAGTCTGCGGTGGGCAGCGGAGGAGTCGTGTCGTGCCTGAGAGCGCAGTCGAGAAGGTACC
GGATCCTCTAGAGTCGACATGGTGAGCAAGGGCGAGGAGGATAACATGGCCATCATCAAGGAGTTCATGC
GCTTCAAGGTGCACATGGAGGGCTCCGTGAACGGCCACGAGTTCGAGATCGAGGGCGAGGGCGAGGGCCG
CCCCTACGAGGGCACCCAGACCGCCAAGCTGAAGGTGACCAAGGGTGGCCCCCTGCCCTTCGCCTGGGAC
ATCCTGTCCCCTCAGTTCATGTACGGCTCCAAGGCCTACGTGAAGCACCCCGCCGACATCCCCGACTACT
TGAAGCTGTCCTTCCCCGAGGGCTTCAAGTGGGAGCGCGTGATGAACTTCGAGGACGGCGGCGTGGTGAC
CGTGACCCAGGACTCCTCCCTGCAGGACGGCGAGTTCATCTACAAGGTGAAGCTGCGCGGCACCAACTTC
CCCTCCGACGGCCCCGTAATGCAGAAGAAGACCATGGGCTGGGAGGCCTCCTCCGAGCGGATGTACCCCG
AGGACGGCGCCCTGAAGGGCGAGATCAAGCAGAGGCTGAAGCTGAAGGACGGCGGCCACTACGACGCTGA
GGTCAAGACCACCTACAAGGCCAAGAAGCCCGTGCAGCTGCCCGGCGCCTACAACGTCAACATCAAGTTG
GACATCACCTCCCACAACGAGGACTACACCATCGTGGAACAGTACGAACGCGCCGAGGGCCGCCACTCCA
CCGGCGGCATGGACGAGCTGTACAAGTAGTCCGGACTCAGATCTCGAGAGGAGGAGGAGGAGACAGACAG
CAGGATGCCCCACCTCGACAGCCCCGGCAGCTCCCAGCCGAGACGCTCCTTCCTCTCAAGGGTGATCAGG
GCAGCGCTACCGTTGCAGCTGCTTCTGCTGCTGCTGCTGCTCCTGGCCTGCCTGCTACCTGCCTCTGAAG
ATGACTACAGCTGCACCCAGGCCAACAACTTTGCCCGATCCTTCTACCCCATGCTGCGGTACACCAACGG
GCCACCTCCCACCTAGGAATTCGATATCAAGCTTATCGATACCGAGCGCTGCTCGAGAGATCTACGGGTG
GCATCCCTGTGACCCCTCCCCAGTGCCTCTCCTGGCCCTGGAAGTTGCCACTCCAGTGCCCACCAGCCTT
GTCCTAATAAAATTAAGTTGCATCATTTTGTCTGACTAGGTGTCCTTCTATAATATTATGGGGTGGAGGG
GGGTGGTATGGAGCAAGGGGCAAGTTGGGAAGACAACCTGTAGGGCCTGCGGGGTCTATTGGGAACCAAG
CTGGAGTGCAGTGGCACAATCTTGGCTCACTGCAATCTCCGCCTCCTGGGTTCAAGCGATTCTCCTGCCT
CAGCCTCCCGAGTTGTTGGGATTCCAGGCATGCATGACCAGGCTCAGCTAATTTTTGTTTTTTTGGTAGA
GACGGGGTTTCACCATATTGGCCAGGCTGGTCTCCAACTCCTAATCTCAGGTGATCTACCCACCTTGGCC
TCCCAAATTGCTGGGATTACAGGCGTGAACCACTGCTCCCTTCCCTGTCCTTCTGATTTTGTAGGTAACC
ACGTGCGGACCGAGCGGCCGCAGGAACCCCTAGTGATGGAGTTGGCCACTCCCTCTCTGCGCGCTCGCTC
GCTCACTGAGGCCGGGCGACCAAAGGTCGCCCGACGCCCGGGCTTTGCCCGGGCGGCCTCAGTGAGCGAG
CGAGCGCGCAGCTGCCTGCAGGGGCGCCTGATGCGGTATTTTCTCCTTACGCATCTGTGCGGTATTTCAC
ACCGCATA
[95 nt withheld, positions 2599-2693]
T
[46 nt withheld, positions 2695-2740]
C
[141 nt withheld, positions 2742-2882]
CCTTTGACGTTGGAGTCCACGTTCTTT
[37 nt withheld, positions 2910-2946]
ACTCTATCTCGGGCTATTCTTTTGATTTATAAGGGATTTTGCCGATTTCGGTCTATTGGTTAAAAAATGA
GCTGATTTAACAAAAATTTAACGCGAATTTTAACAAAATATTAACGTTTACAATTTTATGGTGCACTCTC
AGTACAATCTGCTCTGATGCCGCATAGTTAAGCCAGCCCCGACACCCGCCAACACCCGCTGACGCGCCCT
GACGGGCTTGTCTGCTCCCGGCATCCGCTTACAGACAAGCTGTGACCGTCTCCGGGAGCTGCATGTGTCA
GAGGTTTTCACCGTCATCACCGAAACGCGCGAGACGAAAGGGCCTCGTGATACGCCTATTTTTATAGGTT
AATGTCATGATAATAATGGTTTCTTAGACGTCAGGTGGCACTTTTCGGGGAAATGTGCGCGGAACCCCTA
TTTGTTTATTTTTCTAAATACATTCAAATATGTATCCGCTCATGAGACAATAACCCTGATAAATGCTTCA
ATAATATTGAAAAAGGAAGAGTATGAGTATTCAACATTTCCGTGTCGCCCTTATTCCCTTTTTTGCGGCA
TTTTGCCTTCCTGTTTTTGCTCACCCAGAAACGCTGGTGAAAGTAAAAGATGCTGAAGATCAGTTGGGTG
CACGAGTGGGTTACATCGAACTGGATCTCAACAGCGGTAAGATCCTTGAGAGTTTTCGCCCCGAAGAACG
TTTTCCAATGATGAGCACTTTTAAAGTTCTGCTATGTGGCGCGGTATTATCCCGTATTGACGCCGGGCAA
GAGCAACTCGGTCGCCGCATACACTATTCTCAGAATGACTTGGTTGAGTACTCACCAGTCACAGAAAAGC
ATCTTACGGATGGCATGACAGTAAGAGAATTATGCAGTGCTGCCATAACCATGAGTGATAACACTGCGGC
CAACTTACTTCTGACAACGATCGGAGGACCGAAGGAGCTAACCGCTTTTTTGCACAACATGGGGGATCAT
GTAACTCGCCTTGATCGTTGGGAACCGGAGCTGAATGAAGCCATACCAAACGACGAGCGTGACACCACGA
TGCCTGTAGCAATGGCAACAACGTTGCGCAAACTATTAACTGGCGAACTACTTACTCTAGCTTCCCGGCA
ACAATTAATAGACTGGATGGAGGCGGATAAAGTTGCAGGACCACTTCTGCGCTCGGCCCTTCCGGCTGGC
TGGTTTATTGCTGATAAATCTGGAGCCGGTGAGCGTGGGTCTCGCGGTATCATTGCAGCACTGGGGCCAG
ATGGTAAGCCCTCCCGTATCGTAGTTATCTACACGACGGGGAGTCAGGCAACTATGGATGAACGAAATAG
ACAGATCGCTGAGATAGGTGCCTCACTGATTAAGCATTGGTAACTGTCAGACCAAGTTTACTCATATATA
CTTTAGATTGATTTAAAACTTCATTTTTAATTTAAAAGGATCTAGGTGAAGATCCTTTTTGATAATCTCA
TGACCAAAATCCCTTAACGTGAGTTTTCGTTCCACTGAGCGTCAGACCCCGTAGAAAAGATCAAAGGATC
TTCTTGAGATCCTTTTTTTCTGCGCGTAATCTGCTGCTTGCAAACAAAAAAACCACCGCTACCAGCGGTG
GTTTGTTTGCCGGATCAAGAGCTACCAACTCTTTTTCCGAAGGTAACTGGCTTCAGCAGAGCGCAGATAC
CAAATACTGTTCTTCTAGTGTAGCCGTAGTTAGGCCACCACTTCAAGAACTCTGTAGCACCGCCTACATA
CCTCGCTCTGCTAATCCTGTTACCAGTGGCTGCTGCCAGTGGCGATAAGTCGTGTCTTACCGGGTTGGAC
TCAAGACGATAGTTACCGGATAAGGCGCAGCGGTCGGGCTGAACGGGGGGTTCGTGCACACAGCCCAGCT
TGGAGCGAACGACCTACACCGAACTGAGATACCTACAGCGTGAGCTATGAGAAAGCGCCACGCTTCCCGA
AGGGAGAAAGGCGGACAGGTATCCGGTAAGCGGCAGGGTCGGAACAGGAGAGCGCACGAGGGAGCTTCCA
GGGGGAAACGCCTGGTATCTTTATAGTCCTGTCGGGTTTCGCCACCTCTGACTTGAGCGTCGATTTTTGT
GATGCTCGTCAGGGGGGCGGAGCCTATGGAAAAACGCCAGCAACGCGGCCTTTTTACGGTTCCTGGCCTT
TTGCTGGCCTTTTGCTCACATGTCCTGCAGGCAGCTGCGCGCTCGCTCGCTCACTGAGGCCGCCCGGGCG
TCGGGCGACCTTTGGTCGCCCGGCCTCAGTGAGCGAGCGAGCGCGCAGAGAGGGAGTGGCCAACTCCATC
ACTAGGGGTTCCTGCGGCCGCACGCGT
